>Addgene plasmid #82162 | pDONR223_SNAI2_WT | addgene full sequence | sequence record 163317 | Addgene NGS result
GGCAGTTCCCTACTCTCGCGTTAACGCTAGCATGGATGTTTTCCCAGTCACGACGTTGTAAAACGACGGC
CAGTCTTAAGCTCGGGCCCCAAATAATGATTTTATTTTGACTGATAGTGACCTGTTCGTTGCAACAAATT
GATGAGCAATGCTTTTTTATAATGCCAACTTTGTACAAAAAAGTTGGCACCATGCCGCGCTCCTTCCTGG
TCAAGAAGCATTTCAACGCCTCCAAAAAGCCAAACTACAGCGAACTGGACACACATACAGTGATTATTTC
CCCGTATCTCTATGAGAGTTACTCCATGCCTGTCATACCACAACCAGAGATCCTCAGCTCAGGAGCATAC
AGCCCCATCACTGTGTGGACTACCGCTGCTCCATTCCACGCCCAGCTACCCAATGGCCTCTCTCCTCTTT
CCGGATACTCCTCATCTTTGGGGCGAGTGAGTCCCCCTCCTCCATCTGACACCTCCTCCAAGGACCACAG
TGGCTCAGAAAGCCCCATTAGTGATGAAGAGGAAAGACTACAGTCCAAGCTTTCAGACCCCCATGCCATT
GAAGCTGAAAAGTTTCAGTGCAATTTATGCAATAAGACCTATTCAACTTTTTCTGGGCTGGCCAAACATA
AGCAGCTGCACTGCGATGCCCAGTCTAGAAAATCTTTCAGCTGTAAATACTGTGACAAGGAATATGTGAG
CCTGGGCGCCCTGAAGATGCATATTCGGACCCACACATTACCTTGTGTTTGCAAGATCTGCGGCAAGGCG
TTTTCCAGACCCTGGTTGCTTCAAGGACACATTAGAACTCACACGGGGGAGAAGCCTTTTTCTTGCCCTC
ACTGCAACAGAGCATTTGCAGACAGGTCAAATCTGAGGGCTCATCTGCAGACCCATTCTGATGTAAAGAA
ATACCAGTGCAAAAACTGCTCCAAAACCTTCTCCAGAATGTCTCTCCTGCACAAACATGAGGAATCTGGC
TGCTGTGTAGCACACTGATTGCCAACTTTCTTGTACAAAGTTGGCATTATAAGAAAGCATTGCTTATCAA
TTTGTTGCAACGAACAGGTCACTATCAGTCAAAATAAAATCATTATTTGCCATCCAGCTGATATCCCCTA
TAGTGAGTCGTATTACATGGTCATAGCTGTTTCCTGGCAGCTCTGGCCCGTGTCTCAAAATCTCTGATGT
TACATTGCACAAGATAAAAATATATCATCATGCCTCCTCTAGACCAGCCAGGACAGAAATGCCTCGACTT
CGCTGCTACCCAAGGTTGCCGGGTGACGCACACCGTGGAAACGGATGAAGGCACGAACCCAGTGGACATA
AGCCTGTTCGGTTCGTAAGCTGTAATGCAAGTAGCGTATGCGCTCACGCAACTGGTCCAGAACCTTGACC
GAACGCAGCGGTGGTAACGGCGCAGTGGCGGTTTTCATGGCTTGTTATGACTGTTTTTTTGGGGTACAGT
CTATGCCTCGGGCATCCAAGCAGCAAGCGCGTTACGCCGTGGGTCGATGTTTGATGTTATGGAGCAGCAA
CGATGTTACGCAGCAGGGCAGTCGCCCTAAAACAAAGTTAAACATTATGAGGGAAGCGGTGATCGCCGAA
GTATCGACTCAACTATCAGAGGTAGTTGGCGTCATCGAGCGCCATCTCGAACCGACGTTGCTGGCCGTAC
ATTTGTACGGCTCCGCAGTGGATGGCGGCCTGAAGCCACACAGTGATATTGATTTGCTGGTTACGGTGAC
CGTAAGGCTTGATGAAACAACGCGGCGAGCTTTGATCAACGACCTTTTGGAAACTTCGGCTTCCCCTGGA
GAGAGCGAGATTCTCCGCGCTGTAGAAGTCACCATTGTTGTGCACGACGACATCATTCCGTGGCGTTATC
CAGCTAAGCGCGAACTGCAATTTGGAGAATGGCAGCGCAATGACATTCTTGCAGGTATCTTCGAGCCAGC
CACGATCGACATTGATCTGGCTATCTTGCTGACAAAAGCAAGAGAACATAGCGTTGCCTTGGTAGGTCCA
GCGGCGGAGGAACTCTTTGATCCGGTTCCTGAACAGGATCTATTTGAGGCGCTAAATGAAACCTTAACGC
TATGGAACTCGCCGCCCGACTGGGCTGGCGATGAGCGAAATGTAGTGCTTACGTTGTCCCGCATTTGGTA
CAGCGCAGTAACCGGCAAAATCGCGCCGAAGGATGTCGCTGCCGACTGGGCAATGGAGCGCCTGCCGGCC
CAGTATCAGCCCGTCATACTTGAAGCTAGACAGGCTTATCTTGGACAAGAAGAAGATCGCTTGGCCTCGC
GCGCAGATCAGTTGGAAGAATTTGTCCACTACGTGAAAGGCGAGATCACCAAGGTAGTCGGCAAATAACC
CTCGAGCCACCCATGACCAAAATCCCTTAACGTGAGTTACGCGTCGTTCCACTGAGCGTCAGACCCCGTA
GAAAAGATCAAAGGATCTTCTTGAGATCCTTTTTTTCTGCGCGTAATCTGCTGCTTGCAAACAAAAAAAC
CACCGCTACCAGCGGTGGTTTGTTTGCCGGATCAAGAGCTACCAACTCTTTTTCCGAAGGTAACTGGCTT
CAGCAGAGCGCAGATACCAAATACTGTTCTTCTAGTGTAGCCGTAGTTAGGCCACCACTTCAAGAACTCT
GTAGCACCGCCTACATACCTCGCTCTGCTAATCCTGTTACCAGTGGCTGCTGCCAGTGGCGATAAGTCGT
GTCTTACCGGGTTGGACTCAAGACGATAGTTACCGGATAAGGCGCAGCGGTCGGGCTGAACGGGGGGTTC
GTGCACACAGCCCAGCTTGGAGCGAACGACCTACACCGAACTGAGATACCTACAGCGTGAGCTATGAGAA
AGCGCCACGCTTCCCGAAGGGAGAAAGGCGGACAGGTATCCGGTAAGCGGCAGGGTCGGAACAGGAGAGC
GCACGAGGGAGCTTCCAGGGGGAAACGCCTGGTATCTTTATAGTCCTGTCGGGTTTCGCCACCTCTGACT
TGAGCGTCGATTTTTGTGATGCTCGTCAGGGGGGCGGAGCCTATGGAAAAACGCCAGCAACGCGGCCTTT
TTACGGTTCCTGGCCTTTTGCTGGCCTTTTGCTCACATGTTCTTTCCTGCGTTATCCCCTGATTCTGTGG
ATAACCGTATTACCGCCTTTGAGTGAGCTGATACCGCTCGCCGCAGCCGAACGACCGAGCGCAGCGAGTC
AGTGAGCGAGGAAGCGGAAGAGCGCCCAATACGCAAACCGCCTCTCCCCGCGCGTTGGCCGATTCATTAA
TGCAGCTGGCACGACAGGTTTCCCGACTGGAAAGCGGGCAGTGAGCGCAACGCAATTAATACGCGTACCG
CTAGCCAGGAAGAGTTTGTAGAAACGCAAAAAGGCCATCCGTCAGGATGGCCTTCTGCTTAGTTTGATGC
CTGGCAGTTTATGGCGGGCGTCCTGCCCGCCACCCTCCGGGCCGTTGCTTCACAACGTTCAAATCCGCTC
CCGGCGGATTTGTCCTACTCAGGAGAGCGTTCACCGACAAACAACAGATAAAACGAAAGGCCCAGTCTTC
CGACTGAGCCTTTCGTTTTATTTGATGCCT
Features (pLannotate 1.2.2; 12 found; start..end, strand, type, name):
     38..74      -  CDS            lacZα (fragment): LacZα fragment of β-galactosidase; lacZ fragment
     91..186     +  protein_bind   attL3: mutant version of attL; recombination site for the Gateway® LR reaction LR Clonase™
    192..995     +  CDS            SNAI2: SNAI2_HUMAN - Also known as SLUG, SLUGH. Experimental evidence at protein level: Swiss-Prot protein existence level 1. Transcriptional repressor that modulates both activator- dependent and basal transcription. Involved in the generation and migration of neural crest cells. Plays a role in mediating RAF1-induced transcriptional repression of the TJ protein, occludin (OCLN) and subsequent oncogenic transformation of epithelial cells (By similarity). Represses BRCA2 expression by binding to its E2-box- containing silencer and recruiting CTBP1 and HDAC1 in breast cells. In epidermal keratinocytes
   1003..1098    -  protein_bind   attL3: mutant version of attL; recombination site for the Gateway® LR reaction LR Clonase™
   1117..1135    -  promoter       T7 promoter: promoter for bacteriophage T7 RNA polymerase
   1325..1348    +  promoter       Pc promoter (fragment): intI1 (promoter lies within the coding sequence); class 1 integron promoter
   1524..1580    +  CDS            GmR (fragment): gentamycin acetyltransferase; aacC1; confers resistance to gentamycin
   1587..2378    +  CDS            SmR: aminoglycoside adenylyltransferase (Murphy, 1985); aadA; confers resistance to spectinomycin and streptomycin
   2471..3059    +  rep_origin     ori: high-copy-number ColE1/pMB1/pBR322/pUC origin of replication
   3242..3334    +  CDS            lacI (fragment): lac repressor; lacI; The lac repressor binds to the lac operator to inhibit transcription in E. coli. This inhibition can be relieved by adding lactose or isopropyl-β-D-thiogalactopyranoside (IPTG).
   3389..3416    -  terminator     rrnB T2 terminator: transcription terminator T2 from the E. coli rrnB gene
   3548..3591    +  terminator     rrnB T1 terminator: Escherichia coli rrnB; transcription terminator T1 from the E. coli rrnB gene
