[The description below was written by a language model from this plasmid's Addgene catalogue record and pLannotate feature annotations shown in this document.]
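Description:
pDONR223_SNAI2_WT is a Gateway entry clone built on the Invitrogen pDONR223 backbone and carrying the wild-type human SNAI2 open reading frame (also known as SLUG). It is a small bacterial plasmid of about 3.6 kb. A high-copy ColE1/pUC-type origin maintains it in E. coli, and selection uses an aadA aminoglycoside adenylyltransferase gene that confers spectinomycin (and streptomycin) resistance. The annotation also picks up short remnants upstream of the marker, a class 1 integron Pc promoter fragment and a piece of a gentamicin acetyltransferase gene. Small lacZα and lacI fragments and the rrnB T1 and T2 terminators are annotated elsewhere in the backbone, where such terminators typically insulate a cloning region from read-through transcription.

The SNAI2 coding sequence spans roughly 800 bp and is flanked on both sides by attL recombination sites. The automated annotation labels both as attL3, but they serve as the paired attL sites of an entry clone. No promoter drives the insert, as expected for an entry vector. A T7 promoter lies just outside the downstream attL site, in reverse orientation relative to the ORF. The depositor describes the clone as "closed", meaning a stop codon immediately follows the ORF, so transfer into a destination vector yields native or N-terminally tagged protein but not C-terminal fusions.

SNAI2 encodes a transcriptional repressor involved in neural crest cell migration and in repression of epithelial genes. The plasmid belongs to the Target Accelerator Plasmid Collection and provides the wild-type reference allele for LR recombination into expression vectors. Such vectors are used in studies comparing normal genes with cancer-associated variants.
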