Addgene plasmid #82162: pDONR223_SNAI2_WT
Purpose: Gateway Donor vector containing SNAI2 , part of the Target Accelerator Plasmid Collection.
Depositing lab: Jesse Boehm & William Hahn & David Root. Depositing organization: Broad Institute. Publication: Systematic Functional Interrogation of Rare Cancer Variants Identifies Oncogenic Alleles. Kim E, Ilic N, Shrestha Y, Zou L, Kamburov A, Zhu C, Yang X, Lubonja R, Tran N, Nguyen C, Lawrence MS, Piccioni F, Bagul M, Doench JG, Chouinard CR, Wu X, Hogstrom L, Natoli T, Tamayo P, Horn H, Corsello SM, Lage K, Root DE, Subramanian A, Golub TR, Getz G, Boehm JS, Hahn WC. Cancer Discov. 2016 Jul;6(7):714-26. doi: 10.1158/2159-8290.CD-16-0160. Epub 2016 May 4. PubMed 27147599.
Backbone
  Vector backbone: pDONR223
  Backbone manufacturer: Invitrogen
  Backbone size w/o insert (bp): 2790
  Vector type: Gateway Entry vector
Growth in bacteria
  Bacterial resistance: Spectinomycin, 50 μg/mL
  Growth temperature: 37°C
  Growth strain: DH5alpha
  Copy number: High Copy
Gene/Insert
  Gene/Insert name: SNAI2
  Species: H. sapiens (human)
  Mutation: WT
  GenBank ID: NM_003068.4
  Entrez Gene: SNAI2 (a.k.a. SLUG, SLUGH, SLUGH1, SNAIL2, WS2D)
  Promoter: None
  Cloning method: Gateway Cloning
  Sequencing primers: 5′ M13pUC-fwd; 3′ M13-Rev
Terms and licenses: Academic/Nonprofit Terms; Industry Terms: Not Available to Industry
Depositor comments: Closed state: stop codon immediately follows insert Supporting reference: Systematic morphological profiling of human gene and allele function via Cell Painting. Rohban MH, et al. Elife. 2017, Mar 18;6. pii: e24060. PubMed PMID 28315521
How to cite: pDONR223_SNAI2_WT was a gift from Jesse Boehm & William Hahn & David Root (Addgene plasmid # 82162 ; http://n2t.net/addgene:82162 ; RRID:Addgene_82162)
