>Addgene plasmid #82162 | pDONR223_SNAI2_WT | depositor partial sequence | sequence record 155533 | Insert sequence
ATGCCGCGCTCCTTCCTGGTCAAGAAGCATTTCAACGCCTCCAAAAAGCCAAACTACAGCGAACTGGACA
CACATACAGTGATTATTTCCCCGTATCTCTATGAGAGTTACTCCATGCCTGTCATACCACAACCAGAGAT
CCTCAGCTCAGGAGCATACAGCCCCATCACTGTGTGGACTACCGCTGCTCCATTCCACGCCCAGCTACCC
AATGGCCTCTCTCCTCTTTCCGGATACTCCTCATCTTTGGGGCGAGTGAGTCCCCCTCCTCCATCTGACA
CCTCCTCCAAGGACCACAGTGGCTCAGAAAGCCCCATTAGTGATGAAGAGGAAAGACTACAGTCCAAGCT
TTCAGACCCCCATGCCATTGAAGCTGAAAAGTTTCAGTGCAATTTATGCAATAAGACCTATTCAACTTTT
TCTGGGCTGGCCAAACATAAGCAGCTGCACTGCGATGCCCAGTCTAGAAAATCTTTCAGCTGTAAATACT
GTGACAAGGAATATGTGAGCCTGGGCGCCCTGAAGATGCATATTCGGACCCACACATTACCTTGTGTTTG
CAAGATCTGCGGCAAGGCGTTTTCCAGACCCTGGTTGCTTCAAGGACACATTAGAACTCACACGGGGGAG
AAGCCTTTTTCTTGCCCTCACTGCAACAGAGCATTTGCAGACAGGTCAAATCTGAGGGCTCATCTGCAGA
CCCATTCTGATGTAAAGAAATACCAGTGCAAAAACTGCTCCAAAACCTTCTCCAGAATGTCTCTCCTGCA
CAAACATGAGGAATCTGGCTGCTGTGTAGCACAC
